Addgene plasmid #122725: pSKAP_AW
Purpose: pSKAP plasmid containing the unique DNA barcode "AW" to be used for allelic exchange on bacterial chromosomes and subsequent molecular identification.
Depositing lab: Travis Bourret. Depositing organization: Creighton University. Publication: Digital PCR-based Competitive Index for High-throughput Analysis of Fitness in Salmonella. Shaw JA, Bourret TJ. J Vis Exp. 2019 May 13;(147). doi: 10.3791/59630. PubMed 31132072.
Backbone
  Vector backbone: pSKAP
  Backbone manufacturer: Shaw and Bourret
  Backbone size w/o insert (bp): 4703
  Total vector size (bp): 4728
  Modifications to backbone: Addition of AW barcode sequence. ACGACTGAGTGATGTGGATGTGAC
  Vector type: Bacterial Expression
Growth in bacteria
  Bacterial resistance: Chloramphenicol, 25 μg/mL
  Growth temperature: 37°C
  Growth strain: DH5alpha
  Copy number: High Copy
Gene/Insert
  Gene/Insert name: Barcode AW
  Insert size (bp): 25
Terms and licenses: Academic/Nonprofit Terms; Industry Terms: Not Available to Industry
How to cite: pSKAP_AW was a gift from Travis Bourret (Addgene plasmid # 122725 ; http://n2t.net/addgene:122725 ; RRID:Addgene_122725)
