[The description below was written by a language model from this plasmid's Addgene catalogue record and pLannotate feature annotations shown in this document.]
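Description:
pSKAP_AW is a small (about 4.7 kb), high-copy bacterial plasmid built on the pSKAP backbone, which the feature table shows to be a pBluescript-type vector. It carries a ColE1/pUC origin of replication, an f1 phage origin, lac promoter/operator elements, a residual lacZα fragment, and T3 and T7 promoters flanking the remnants of the multiple cloning site. It is propagated in standard E. coli cloning strains under chloramphenicol selection, provided by an intact cat gene with its own promoter. Only a fragment of the β-lactamase gene is annotated next to the AmpR promoter, which suggests the original ampicillin marker was disrupted, possibly by the chloramphenicol cassette.

The payload sits between the T3 and T7 promoters. It is a kanamycin/neomycin resistance gene (neo, with an adjacent Tn5-derived fragment) flanked by two FRT sites, together with a short, unique DNA barcode designated "AW" of roughly 25 bp. The feature table does not annotate the barcode, so its exact position relative to the FRT-flanked cassette cannot be stated from the record.

The stated purpose is allelic exchange on bacterial chromosomes. The kanamycin cassette would allow selection for chromosomal integration of the barcode, and the FRT sites allow FLP recombinase to excise the marker afterwards. The barcode then acts as a molecular identifier for the strain. The associated publication uses it for digital PCR-based competitive index measurements that compare the fitness of Salmonella strains in mixed populations. The letter-coded name suggests this plasmid is one of a series of pSKAP variants that differ only in their barcode.
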