Features (pLannotate 1.2.2; 19 found; start..end, strand, type, name):
    414..506     +  CDS            lacI (fragment): lac repressor; lacI; The lac repressor binds to the lac operator to inhibit transcription in E. coli. This inhibition can be relieved by adding lactose or isopropyl-β-D-thiogalactopyranoside (IPTG).
    519..540     +  protein_bind   CAP binding site: CAP binding activates transcription in the presence of cAMP. E. coli catabolite activator protein
    555..585     +  promoter       lac promoter: promoter for the E. coli lac operon
    593..609     +  protein_bind   lac operator: The lac repressor binds to the lac operator to inhibit transcription in E. coli. This inhibition can be relieved by adding lactose or isopropyl-β-D-thiogalactopyranoside (IPTG). lac repressor encoded by lacI
    654..672     +  promoter       T3 promoter: promoter for bacteriophage T3 RNA polymerase
    685..713     +  misc_feature   MCS (fragment): pBluescript multiple cloning site
    742..775     +  protein_bind   FRT (minimal): supports FLP-mediated excision but not integration (Turan and Bode, 2011) FLP recombinase from the Saccharomyces cerevisiae 2μ plasmid
    782..1111    +  CDS            tnpA (fragment): TN5P_ECOLX - Also known as tnp. Experimental evidence at protein level: Swiss-Prot protein existence level 1. Mediates transposition of transposon Tn5 by a 'cut and paste' mechanism. First, the monomeric transposase binds the 19 bp inverted DNA repeats flanking the transposon. Then, dimerization of the DNA- bound transposase creates a synaptic DNA complex. After nicking of the first DNA strand, excision of the transposon proceeds through a series of intermediates. The transposase then mediates the insertion of the transposon at a new site by strand transfer. The activity of the wild- type tran
   1143..1934    +  CDS            neo: KKA2_KLEPN - Also known as kan, nptII. Experimental evidence at protein level: Swiss-Prot protein existence level 1. Resistance to kanamycin, neomycin, paromomycin, ribostamycin, butirosin and gentamicin B. From Klebsiella pneumoniae.
   1950..1997    +  protein_bind   FRT: FLP-mediated recombination occurs in the 8-bp core sequence TCTAGAAA (Turan and Bode, 2011). FLP recombinase from the Saccharomyces cerevisiae 2μ plasmid
   2078..2120    +  misc_feature   MCS (fragment): pBluescript multiple cloning site
   2129..2147    -  promoter       T7 promoter: promoter for bacteriophage T7 RNA polymerase
   2155..2310    +  CDS            lacZα (fragment): LacZα fragment of β-galactosidase; lacZ fragment
   2315..2743    +  rep_origin     f1 ori (sequence partly withheld): f1 bacteriophage origin of replication; arrow indicates direction of (+) strand synthesis
   2796..2900    +  promoter       AmpR promoter: bla
   2901..3110    +  CDS            AmpR (fragment): β-lactamase; bla; confers resistance to ampicillin, carbenicillin, and related antibiotics
   3389..4048    -  CDS            CmR: chloramphenicol acetyltransferase; cat; confers resistance to chloramphenicol
   4049..4151    -  promoter       cat promoter: promoter of the E. coli cat gene encoding chloramphenicol acetyltransferase
   4371..231     +  rep_origin     ori (across the origin): high-copy-number ColE1/pMB1/pBR322/pUC origin of replication
>Addgene plasmid #122725 | pSKAP_AW | addgene full sequence | sequence record 245025 | Addgene NGS Result
ACCTACACCGAACTGAGATACCTACAGCGTGAGCTATGAGAAAGCGCCACGCTTCCCGAAGGGAGAAAGG
CGGACAGGTATCCGGTAAGCGGCAGGGTCGGAACAGGAGAGCGCACGAGGGAGCTTCCAGGGGGAAACGC
CTGGTATCTTTATAGTCCTGTCGGGTTTCGCCACCTCTGACTTGAGCGTCGATTTTTGTGATGCTCGTCA
GGGGGGCGGAGCCTATGGAAAAACGCCAGCAACGCGGCCTTTTTACGGTTCCTGGCCTTTTGCTGGCCTT
TTGCTCACATGTTCTTTCCTGCGTTATCCCCTGATTCTGTGGATAACCGTATTACCGCCTTTGAGTGAGC
TGATACCGCTCGCCGCAGCCGAACGACCGAGCGCAGCGAGTCAGTGAGCGAGGAAGCGGAAGAGCGCCCA
ATACGCAAACCGCCTCTCCCCGCGCGTTGGCCGATTCATTAATGCAGCTGGCACGACAGGTTTCCCGACT
GGAAAGCGGGCAGTGAGCGCAACGCAATTAATGTGAGTTAGCTCACTCATTAGGCACCCCAGGCTTTACA
CTTTATGCTTCCGGCTCGTATGTTGTGTGGAATTGTGAGCGGATAACAATTTCACACAGGAAACAGCTAT
GACCATGATTACGCCAAGCGCGCAATTAACCCTCACTAAAGGGAACAAAAGCTGGAGCTCCACCGCGGTG
GCGGCCGCTCTAGCCCGGGCGGATCCGTCGACCTGCAGTTCGAAGTTCCTATTCTCTAGAAAGTATAGGA
ACTTCAGAGCGCTTTTGAAGCTCACGCTGCCGCAAGCACTCAGGGCGCAAGGGCTGCTAAAGGAAGCGGA
ACACGTAGAAAGCCAGTCCGCAGAAACGGTGCTGACCCCGGATGAATGTCAGCTACTGGGCTATCTGGAC
AAGGGAAAACGCAAGCGCAAAGAGAAAGCAGGTAGCTTGCAGTGGGCTTACATGGCGATAGCTAGACTGG
GCGGTTTTATGGACAGCAAGCGAACCGGAATTGCCAGCTGGGGCGCCCTCTGGTAAGGTTGGGAAGCCCT
GCAAAGTAAACTGGATGGCTTTCTTGCCGCCAAGGATCTGATGGCGCAGGGGATCAAGATCTGATCAAGA
GACAGGATGAGGATCGTTTCGCATGATTGAACAAGATGGATTGCACGCAGGTTCTCCGGCCGCTTGGGTG
GAGAGGCTATTCGGCTATGACTGGGCACAACAGACAATCGGCTGCTCTGATGCCGCCGTGTTCCGGCTGT
CAGCGCAGGGGCGCCCGGTTCTTTTTGTCAAGACCGACCTGTCCGGTGCCCTGAATGAACTGCAGGACGA
GGCAGCGCGGCTATCGTGGCTGGCCACGACGGGCGTTCCTTGCGCAGCTGTGCTCGACGTTGTCACTGAA
GCGGGAAGGGACTGGCTGCTATTGGGCGAAGTGCCGGGGCAGGATCTCCTGTCATCTCACCTTGCTCCTG
CCGAGAAAGTATCCATCATGGCTGATGCAATGCGGCGGCTGCATACGCTTGATCCGGCTACCTGCCCATT
CGACCACCAAGCGAAACATCGCATCGAGCGAGCACGTACTCGGATGGAAGCCGGTCTTGTCGATCAGGAT
GATCTGGACGAAGAGCATCAGGGGCTCGCGCCAGCCGAACTGTTCGCCAGGCTCAAGGCGCGCATGCCCG
ACGGCGAGGATCTCGTCGTGACCCATGGCGATGCCTGCTTGCCGAATATCATGGTGGAAAATGGCCGCTT
TTCTGGATTCATCGACTGTGGCCGGCTGGGTGTGGCGGACCGCTATCAGGACATAGCGTTGGCTACCCGT
GATATTGCTGAAGAGCTTGGCGGCGAATGGGCTGACCGCTTCCTCGTGCTTTACGGTATCGCCGCTCCCG
ATTCGCAGCGCATCGCCTTCTATCGCCTTCTTGACGAGTTCTTCTAATAAGGGGATCTTGAAGTTCCTAT
TCCGAAGTTCCTATTCTCTAGAAAGTATAGGAACTTCGAAGCAGCTCCAGCCTACACAATCGCGTCACAT
CCACATCACTCAGTCGTCTCAAGACGTGTAATGCTGCAATCTGCATGCAAGCTTATCGATACCGTCGACC
TCGAGGGGGGGCCCGGTACCCAATTCGCCCTATAGTGAGTCGTATTACGCGCGCTCACTGGCCGTCGTTT
TACAACGTCGTGACTGGGAAAACCCTGGCGTTACCCAACTTAATCGCCTTGCAGCACATCCCCCTTTCGC
CAGCTGGCGTAATAGCGAAGAGGCCCGCACCGATCGCCCTTCCCAACAGTTGCGCAGCCTGAATGGCGAA
TGGG
[124 nt withheld, positions 2315-2438]
C
[91 nt withheld, positions 2440-2530]
A
[49 nt withheld, positions 2532-2580]
CCTTTGACGTTGGAGTCCACGTTCTTT
[37 nt withheld, positions 2608-2644]
ACCCTATCTCGGTCTATTCTTTTGATTTATAAGGGATTTTGCCGATTTCGGCCTATTGGTTAAAAAATGA
GCTGATTTAACAAAAATTTAACGCGAATTTTAACAAAATATTAACGCTTACAATTTAGGTGGCACTTTTC
GGGGAAATGTGCGCGGAACCCCTATTTGTTTATTTTTCTAAATACATTCAAATATGTATCCGCTCATGAG
ACAATAACCCTGATAAATGCTTCAATAATATTGAAAAAGGAAGAGTATGAGTATTCAACATTTCCGTGTC
GCCCTTATTCCCTTTTTTGCGGCATTTTGCCTTCCTGTTTTTGCTCACCCAGAAACGCTGGTGAAAGTAA
AAGATGCTGAAGATCAGTTGGGTGCACGAGTGGGTTACATCGAACTGGATCTCAACAGCGGTAAGATCCT
TGAGAGTTTTCGCCCCGAAGAACGTTTTCCAATGATGAGCACTTTTTGATCAGAAAAAAAGGATCATATC
GTCAATTATTACCTCCACGGGGAGAGCCTGAGCAAACTGGCCTCAGGCATTTGAGAAGCACACGGTCACA
CTGCTTCCGGTAGTCAATAAACCGGTAAACCAGCAATAGACATAAGCGGCTATTTAACGACCCTGCCCTG
AACCGACGACCGGGTCGAATTTGCTTTCGAATTTCTGCCATTCATCCGCTTATTATCACTTATTCAGGCG
TAGCAACCAGGCGTTTAAGGGCACCAATAACTGCCTTAAAAAAATTACGCCCCGCCCTGCCACTCATCGC
AGTACTGTTGTAATTCATTAAGCATTCTGCCGACATGGAAGCCATCACAAACGGCATGATGAACCTGAAT
CGCCAGCGGCATCAGCACCTTGTCGCCTTGCGTATAATATTTGCCCATGGTGAAAACGGGGGCGAAGAAG
TTGTCCATATTGGCCACGTTTAAATCAAAACTGGTGAAACTCACCCAGGGATTGGCTGAGACGAAAAACA
TATTCTCAATAAACCCTTTAGGGAAATAGGCCAGGTTTTCACCGTAACACGCCACATCTTGCGAATATAT
GTGTAGAAACTGCCGGAAATCGTCGTGGTATTCACTCCAGAGCGATGAAAACGTTTCAGTTTGCTCATGG
AAAACGGTGTAACAAGGGTGAACACTATCCCATATCACCAGCTCACCGTCTTTCATTGCCATACGTAATT
CCGGATGAGCATTCATCAGGCGGGCAAGAATGTGAATAAAGGCCGGATAAAACTTGTGCTTATTTTTCTT
TACGGTCTTTAAAAAGGCCGTAATATCCAGCTGAACGGTCTGGTTATAGGTACATTGAGCAACTGACTGA
AATGCCTCAAAATGTTCTTTACGATGCCATTGGGATATATCAACGGTGGTATATCCAGTGATTTTTTTCT
CCATTTTAGCTTCCTTAGCTCCTGAAAATCTCGACAACTCAAAAAATACGCCCGGTAGTGATCTTATTTC
ATTATGGTGAAAGTTGGAACCTCTTACGTGCCGATCAACGTCTCATTTTCGCCAAAAGTTGGCCCAGGGC
TTCCCGGTATCAACAGGGACACCAGGATTTATTTATTCTGCGAAGTGATCTTCCGTCACAGGTATTTATT
CGGTCGAAAAGGATCTAGGTGAAGATCCTTTTTGATAATCTCATGACCAAAATCCCTTAACGTGAGTTTT
CGTTCCACTGAGCGTCAGACCCCGTAGAAAAGATCAAAGGATCTTCTTGAGATCCTTTTTTTCTGCGCGT
AATCTGCTGCTTGCAAACAAAAAAACCACCGCTACCAGCGGTGGTTTGTTTGCCGGATCAAGAGCTACCA
ACTCTTTTTCCGAAGGTAACTGGCTTCAGCAGAGCGCAGATACCAAATACTGTTCTTCTAGTGTAGCCGT
AGTTAGGCCACCACTTCAAGAACTCTGTAGCACCGCCTACATACCTCGCTCTGCTAATCCTGTTACCAGT
GGCTGCTGCCAGTGGCGATAAGTCGTGTCTTACCGGGTTGGACTCAAGACGATAGTTACCGGATAAGGCG
CAGCGGTCGGGCTGAACGGGGGGTTCGTGCACACAGCCCAGCTTGGAGCGAACG
